Addgene plasmid #170110: XXXXA-pHG165c
Purpose: Constitutively expressed, chimeric transcription activator comprising the AraC DNA binding domain and the XylS benzoate ligand binding domain.
Depositing lab: Liskin Swint-Kruse. Depositing organization: University of Kansas Medical Center. Publication: Allosteric regulation within the highly interconnected structural scaffold of AraC/XylS homologs tolerates a wide range of amino acid changes. Picard HR, Schwingen KS, Green LM, Shis DL, Egan SM, Bennett MR, Swint-Kruse L. Proteins. 2021 Aug 8. doi: 10.1002/prot.26206. PubMed 34369028.
Backbone
  Vector backbone: pHG165c
  Vector type: Bacterial Expression
Growth in bacteria
  Bacterial resistance: Ampicillin, 100 μg/mL
  Growth temperature: 37°C
  Growth strain: DH5alpha
  Copy number: Low Copy
Gene/Insert
  Gene/Insert name: XXXXA
  Species: Synthetic
  Cloning method: Unknown
Terms and licenses: Academic/Nonprofit Terms; Industry Terms: Not Available to Industry
How to cite: XXXXA-pHG165c was a gift from Liskin Swint-Kruse (Addgene plasmid # 170110 ; http://n2t.net/addgene:170110 ; RRID:Addgene_170110)
