[The description below was written by a language model from this plasmid's Addgene catalogue record and pLannotate feature annotations shown in this document.]
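Description:
XXXXA-pHG165c is a 4,325-nt bacterial expression plasmid built on the pHG165c backbone for use in Escherichia coli. It carries a ColE1/pMB1-family origin of replication together with the rop gene and the pBR322 bom (basis of mobility) region. The annotation software labels the origin generically as high-copy, but the presence of Rop, which restrains copy number, fits the catalogue listing of the plasmid as low copy. Selection is by ampicillin through the β-lactamase gene under its native bla promoter. A residual lacZα fragment remains next to the cloning region, and a short predicted E. coli open reading frame (YPB1_ECOLX) lies in the pBR322-derived backbone sequence.

The payload is a synthetic chimeric transcription activator, XXXXA, which joins the benzoate-responsive ligand-binding domain of XylS to the DNA-binding domain of AraC. The feature table detects only the araC-derived portion, as a fragment at the downstream end of the region following a lacIq promoter fragment. The roughly 700 nt between that promoter and the araC fragment is unannotated and presumably holds the XylS-derived portion, though the table does not confirm this. The lacIq promoter, a mutant lacI promoter with elevated activity, lies on the same strand upstream of the insert, so it is the likely source of the constitutive expression stated in the record. No epitope tags or annotated terminators are listed, and the cloning method is not recorded.

The associated work concerns allosteric regulation in AraC/XylS-family regulators. There, a chimera of this kind allows a benzoate-type ligand signal to be read out through AraC-recognised DNA sites, for testing how domain swaps and amino acid changes affect allosteric communication between the domains.
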