Features (pLannotate 1.2.2; 9 found; start..end, strand, type, name):
     92..232     +  misc_feature   bom: basis of mobility region from pBR322
    418..1006    -  rep_origin     ori: high-copy-number ColE1/pMB1/pBR322/pUC origin of replication
   1177..2037    -  CDS            AmpR: β-lactamase; bla; confers resistance to ampicillin, carbenicillin, and related antibiotics
   2038..2142    -  promoter       AmpR promoter: bla
   2259..2413    -  CDS            lacZα (fragment): LacZα fragment of β-galactosidase; lacZ fragment
   2466..2517    +  promoter       lacIq promoter (fragment): lacI (mutant); In the lacIq allele, a single base change in the promoter boosts expression of the lacI gene about 10-fold.
   3233..3587    +  CDS            araC (fragment): L-arabinose regulatory protein; araC
   3727..4107    -  CDS            YPB1_ECOLX: Protein predicted: Swiss-Prot protein existence level 4. From Escherichia coli.
   4124..4315    +  CDS            rop: Rop protein, which maintains plasmids at low copy number; rop
>Addgene plasmid #170110 | XXXXA-pHG165c | addgene full sequence | sequence record 333279 | Addgene NGS Result
TCCCGGAGACGGTCACAGCTTGTCTGTAAGCGGATGCCGGGAGCAGACAAGCCCGTCAGGGCGCGTCAGC
GGGTGTTGGCGGGTGTCGGGGCGCAGCCATGACCCAGTCACGTAGCGATAGCGGAGTGTATACTGGCTTA
ACTATGCGGCATCAGAGCAGATTGTACTGAGAGTGCACCATATGCGGTGTGAAATACCGCACAGATGCGT
AAGGAGAAAATACCGCATCAGGCGCTCTTCCGCTTCCTCGCTCACTGACTCGCTGCGCTCGGTCGTTCGG
CTGCGGCGAGCGGTATCAGCTCACTCAAAGGCGGTAATACGGTTATCCACAGAATCAGGGGATAACGCAG
GAAAGAACATGTGAGCAAAAGGCCAGCAAAAGGCCAGGAACCGTAAAAAGGCCGCGTTGCTGGCGTTTTT
CCATAGGCTCCGCCCCCCTGACGAGCATCACAAAAATCGACGCTCAAGTCAGAGGTGGCGAAACCCGACA
GGACTATAAAGATACCAGGCGTTTCCCCCTGGAAGCTCCCTCGTGCGCTCTCCTGTTCCGACCCTGCCGC
TTACCGGATACCTGTCCGCCTTTCTCCCTTCGGGAAGCGTGGCGCTTTCTCATAGCTCACGCTGTAGGTA
TCTCAGTTCGGTGTAGGTCGTTCGCTCCAAGCTGGGCTGTGTGCACGAACCCCCCGTTCAGCCCGACCGC
TGCGCCTTATCCGGTAACTATCGTCTTGAGTCCAACCCGGTAAGACACGACTTATCGCCACTGGCAGCAG
CCACTGGTAACAGGATTAGCAGAGCGAGGTATGTAGGCGGTGCTACAGAGTTCTTGAAGTGGTGGCCTAA
CTACGGCTACACTAGAAGGACAGTATTTGGTATCTGCGCTCTGCTGAAGCCAGTTACCTTCGGAAAAAGA
GTTGGTAGCTCTTGATCCGGCAAACAAACCACCGCTGGTAGCGGTGGTTTTTTTGTTTGCAAGCAGCAGA
TTACGCGCAGAAAAAAAGGATCTCAAGAAGATCCTTTGATCTTTTCTACGGGGTCTGACGCTCAGTGGAA
CGAAAACTCACGTTAAGGGATTTTGGTCATGAGATTATCAAAAAGGATCTTCACCTAGATCCTTTTAAAT
TAAAAATGAAGTTTTAAATCAATCTAAAGTATATATGAGTAAACTTGGTCTGACAGTTACCAATGCTTAA
TCAGTGAGGCACCTATCTCAGCGATCTGTCTATTTCGTTCATCCATAGTTGCCTGACTCCCCGTCGTGTA
GATAACTACGATACGGGAGGGCTTACCATCTGGCCCCAGTGCTGCAATGATACCGCGAGACCCACGCTCA
CCGGCTCCAGATTTATCAGCAATAAACCAGCCAGCCGGAAGGGCCGAGCGCAGAAGTGGTCCTGCAACTT
TATCCGCCTCCATCCAGTCTATTAATTGTTGCCGGGAAGCTAGAGTAAGTAGTTCGCCAGTTAATAGTTT
GCGCAACGTTGTTGCCATTGCTACAGGCATCGTGGTGTCACGCTCGTCGTTTGGTATGGCTTCATTCAGC
TCCGGTTCCCAACGATCAAGGCGAGTTACATGATCCCCCATGTTGTGCAAAAAAGCGGTTAGCTCCTTCG
GTCCTCCGATCGTTGTCAGAAGTAAGTTGGCCGCAGTGTTATCACTCATGGTTATGGCAGCACTGCATAA
TTCTCTTACTGTCATGCCATCCGTAAGATGCTTTTCTGTGACTGGTGAGTACTCAACCAAGTCATTCTGA
GAATAGTGTATGCGGCGACCGAGTTGCTCTTGCCCGGCGTCAATACGGGATAATACCGCGCCACATAGCA
GAACTTTAAAAGTGCTCATCATTGGAAAACGTTCTTCGGGGCGAAAACTCTCAAGGATCTTACCGCTGTT
GAGATCCAGTTCGATGTAACCCACTCGTGCACCCAACTGATCTTCAGCATCTTTTACTTTCACCAGCGTT
TCTGGGTGAGCAAAAACAGGAAGGCAAAATGCCGCAAAAAAGGGAATAAGGGCGACACGGAAATGTTGAA
TACTCATACTCTTCCTTTTTCAATATTATTGAAGCATTTATCAGGGTTATTGTCTCATGAGCGGATACAT
ATTTGAATGTATTTAGAAAAATAAACAAATAGGGGTTCCGCGCACATTTCCCCGAAAAGTGCCACCTGAC
GTCTAAGAAACCATTATTATCATGACATTAACCTATAAAAATAGGCGTATCACGAGGCCCTTTCGTCTTC
AAGAATCCGTTAACGGCATTCGCCATTCAGGCTGCGCAACTGTTGGGAAGGGCGATCGGTGCGGGCCTCT
TCGCTATTACGCCAGCTGGCGAAAGGGGGATGTGCTGCAAGGCGATTAAGTTGGGTAACGCCAGGGTTTT
CCCAGTCACGACGTTGTAAAACGACGGCCAGTGCCAAGCTTGGCTGCAGGTCGACGGATCCCCGGGAATT
CCACCATCGAATGGTGACACCATCGAATGGTGCAAAACCTTTCGCGGTATGGCATGATAGCGCCCGGGGC
CCAAGTTCACTTAAAAAGGAGATCAACAATGAAGCAATTTTCGTACTGAAACATCTTAATCATGCTGGGG
AGGGTTTCTAATGGATTTTTGCCTGCTGAACGAAAAAAGCCAGATTTTTGTGCATGCGGAACCGTATGCG
GTGAGCGATTATGTGAACCAGTATGTGGGCACCCATAGCATTCGCCTGCCGAAAGGCGGCCGCCCGGCGG
GCCGCCTGCATCATCGCATTTTTGGCTGCCTGGATCTGTGCCGCATTAGCTATGGCGGCAGCGTGCGCGT
GATTAGCCCGGGCCTGGAAACCTGCTATCATCTGCAGATTATTCTGAAAGGCCATTGCCTGTGGCGCGGC
CATGGCCAGGAACATTATTTTGCGCCGGGCGAACTGCTGCTGCTGAACCCGGATGATCAGGCGGATCTGA
CCTATAGCGAAGATTGCGAAAAATTTATTGTGAAACTGCCGAGCGTGGTGCTGGATCGCGCGTGCAGCGA
TAACAACTGGCATAAACCGCGCGAAGGCATTCGCTTTGCGGCGCGCCATAACCTGCAGCAGCTGGATGGC
TTTATTAACCTGCTGGGCCTGGTGTGCGATGAAGCGGAACATACCAAAAGCATGCCGCGCGTGCAGGAAC
ATTATGCGGGCATTATTGCGAGCAAACTGCTGGAAATGCTGGGCAGCAACGTGAGCCGCGAAATTTTTAG
CAAAGGCAACCCGGATAATCGGGTACGCGAGGCTTGTCAGTACATCAGCGATCACCTGGCAGACAGCAAT
TTTGATATCGCCAGCGTCGCACAGCATGTTTGCTTGTCGCCGTCGCGTCTGTCACATCTTTTCCGCCAGC
AGTTAGGGATTAGCGTCTTAAGCTGGCGCGAGGACCAACGTATCAGCCAGGCGAAGCTGCTTTTGAGCAC
CACCCGGATGCCTATCGCCACCGTCGGTCGCAATGTTGGTTTTGACGATCAACTCTATTTCTCGCGGGTA
TTTAAAAAATGCACCGGGGCCAGCCCGAGCGAGTTCCGTGCCGGTTGTGAAGAAAAAGTGAATGATGTAG
CCGTCAAGTTGTCATAATGAGAATTCGTAATAATATAGCTCTAGATTAATTGCGCCCGTTAACGGCGGGC
AGCGTTGGGTCCTGGCCACGGGTGCGCATGATCGTGCTCCTGTCGTTGAGGACCCGGCTAGGCTGGCGGG
GTTGCCTTACTGGTTAGCAGAATGAATCACCGATACGCGAGCGAACGTGAAGCGACTGCTGCTGCAAAAC
GTCTGCGACCTGAGCAACAACATGAATGGTCTTCGGTTTCCGTGTTTCGTAAAGTCTGGAAACGCGGAAG
TCAGCGCCCTGCACCATTATGTTCCGGATCTGCATCGCAGGATGCTGCTGGCTACCCTGTGGAACACCTA
CATCTGTATTAACGAAGCGCTGGCATTGACCCTGAGTGATTTTTCTCTGGTCCCGCCGCATCCATACCGC
CAGTTGTTTACCCTCACAACGTTCCAGTAACCGGGCATGTTCATCATCAGTAACCCGTATCGTGAGCATC
CTCTCTCGTTTCATCGGTATCATTACCCCCATGAACAGAAATCCCCCTTACACGGAGGCATCAGTGACCA
AACAGGAAAAAACCGCCCTTAACATGGCCCGCTTTATCAGAAGCCAGACATTAACGCTTCTGGAGAAACT
CAACGAGCTGGACGCGGATGAACAGGCAGACATCTGTGAATCGCTTCACGACCACGCTGATGAGCTTTAC
CGCAGCTGCCTCGCGCGTTTCGGTGATGACGGTGAAAACCTCTGACACATGCAGC
