>Addgene plasmid #170110 | XXXXA-pHG165c | depositor partial sequence | sequence record 329675 | XXXXA gene
ATGGATTTTTGCCTGCTGAACGAAAAAAGCCAGATTTTTGTGCATGCGGAACCGTATGCGGTGAGCGATT
ATGTGAACCAGTATGTGGGCACCCATAGCATTCGCCTGCCGAAAGGCGGCCGCCCGGCGGGCCGCCTGCA
TCATCGCATTTTTGGCTGCCTGGATCTGTGCCGCATTAGCTATGGCGGCAGCGTGCGCGTGATTAGCCCG
GGCCTGGAAACCTGCTATCATCTGCAGATTATTCTGAAAGGCCATTGCCTGTGGCGCGGCCATGGCCAGG
AACATTATTTTGCGCCGGGCGAACTGCTGCTGCTGAACCCGGATGATCAGGCGGATCTGACCTATAGCGA
AGATTGCGAAAAATTTATTGTGAAACTGCCGAGCGTGGTGCTGGATCGCGCGTGCAGCGATAACAACTGG
CATAAACCGCGCGAAGGCATTCGCTTTGCGGCGCGCCATAACCTGCAGCAGCTGGATGGCTTTATTAACC
TGCTGGGCCTGGTGTGCGATGAAGCGGAACATACCAAAAGCATGCCGCGCGTGCAGGAACATTATGCGGG
CATTATTGCGAGCAAACTGCTGGAAATGCTGGGCAGCAACGTGAGCCGCGAAATTTTTAGCAAAGGCAAC
CCGGATAATCGGGTACGCGAGGCTTGTCAGTACATCAGCGATCACCTGGCAGACAGCAATTTTGATATCG
CCAGCGTCGCACAGCATGTTTGCTTGTCGCCGTCGCGTCTGTCACATCTTTTCCGCCAGCAGTTAGGGAT
TAGCGTCTTAAGCTGGCGCGAGGACCAACGTATCAGCCAGGCGAAGCTGCTTTTGAGCACCACCCGGATG
CCTATCGCCACCGTCGGTCGCAATGTTGGTTTTGACGATCAACTCTATTTCTCGCGGGTATTTAAAAAAT
GCACCGGGGCCAGCCCGAGCGAGTTCCGTGCCGGTTGTGAAGAAAAAGTGAATGATGTAGCCGTCAAGTT
GTCATAA
